>Addgene plasmid #41499 | TAL-4AT1 | depositor partial sequence | sequence record 55368 | TAL-4AT1 sequence 220 bps
GAATGCAGGTTGTCGCCATCGCCTCTAACATCGGGGGAAAGCAAGCCCTGGAAACCGTGCAAAGGTTGTT
GCCCGTCCTTTGTCAAGACCACGGCCTTACACCCGAGCAAGTCGTGGCCATTGCATCAAACGGTGGTGGC
AAACAGGCTCTTGAGACTGTTCAGAGACTTCTCCCAGTTCTCTGTCAAGCCCACGGTTTGACACCCGACC
AAGGGCATTC
