>Addgene plasmid #41499 | TAL-4AT1 | addgene partial sequence | sequence record 55918 | M13_pUC_fwd
TCGAGCTCGGTACCTCGCGAATGCATCTAGATATTTGGGAATGCCCTTGGTCGGGTGTCAAACCGTGGGC
TTGACAGAGAACTGGGAGAAGTCTCTGAACAGTCTCAAGAGCCTGTTTGCCACCACCGTTTGATGCAATG
GCCACGACTTGCTCGGGTGTAAGGCCGTGGTCTTGACAAAGGACGGGCAACAACCTTTGCACGGTTTCCA
GGGCTTGCTTTCCCCCGATGTTAGAGGCGATGGCGACAACCTGCATTCATTTGGATCGGATCCCGGGCCC
GTCGACTGCAGAGGCCTGCATGCAAGCTTGGCGTAATCATGGTCATAGCTGTTTCCTGTGTGAAATTGTT
ATCCGCTCACAATTCCACACAACATACGAGCCGGAAGCATAAAGTGTAAAGCCTGGGGTGCCTAATGAGT
GAGCTAACTCACATTAATTGCGTTGCGCTCACTGCCCGCTTTCCAGTCGGGAAACCTGTCGTGCCAGCTG
CATTAATGAATCGGCCAACGCGCGGGGAGAGGCGGTTTGCGTATTGGGCGCTCTTCCGCTTCCTCGCTCA
CTGACTCGCTGCGCTCGGTCGTTCGGCTGCGGCGAGCGGTATCAGCTCACTCAAAGGCGGTAATACGGTT
ATCCACAGAATCAGGGGATAACGCAGGAAAGAACATGTGAGCAAAAGGCCAGCAAAAGGCCAGGAACCGT
AAAAAGGCCGCGTTGCTGGCGTTTTTCCATAGGCTCCGCCCCCCTGACGAGCATCACAAAAATCGACGCT
CAAGTCAGAGGTGGCGAAACCCGACAGGACTATAAAGATACCAGGCGTTTCCCCCTGGAAGCTCCCTCGT
GCGCTCTCCTGTTCCGACCCTGCCGCTTACCGGATACCTGTCCGCCTTTCTCCCTTCGG
