[The description below was written by a language model from this plasmid's Addgene catalogue record.]
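Description:
TAL-4AT1 is a small bacterial cloning plasmid that serves as one component of a library for building transcription activator-like effector (TALE) genes by ligation-independent cloning. It is catalogued as a PCR cloning vector on a custom backbone of about 2.96 kb, maintained at high copy number in E. coli and selected with ampicillin. The record does not name the origin of replication or list any other backbone features. The use of standard M13/pUC forward and reverse sequencing primers indicates that the insert sits between these common priming sites, as in pUC-style cloning vectors.

The insert, 4AT1, is a synthetic fragment of roughly 220 bp. Its size and the associated publication are consistent with a short block of TALE repeat sequence, in which each repeat module determines recognition of a single DNA base. The name probably encodes the fragment's position in the assembly and its base specificity, but the record does not define the naming scheme, the exact repeat content or the bases targeted, so these cannot be stated with confidence. The cloning method is also listed as unknown, and no promoter, tag or reporter is recorded, which fits a storage plasmid with no expression function of its own.

In use, plasmids of this kind act as templates or source stocks for repeat fragments. These fragments are joined in a defined order through complementary single-stranded overhangs, without ligase, to assemble custom TALE DNA-binding arrays at high throughput. Such arrays are typically placed in downstream expression vectors to make designer nucleases or transcriptional regulators.
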