Addgene plasmid #41499: TAL-4AT1
Depositing lab: Veit Hornung. Depositing organization: Universitaetsklinikum Bonn. Publication: A ligation-independent cloning technique for high-throughput assembly of transcription activator-like effector genes. Schmid-Burgk JL, Schmidt T, Kaiser V, Honing K, Hornung V. Nat Biotechnol. 2012 Dec 16. doi: 10.1038/nbt.2460. PubMed 23242165.
Backbone
  Vector backbone: Custom backbone
  Backbone size w/o insert (bp): 2961
  Vector type: PCR Cloning Vector
Growth in bacteria
  Bacterial resistance: Ampicillin, 100 μg/mL
  Growth temperature: 37°C
  Growth strain: DH10B
  Copy number: High Copy
Gene/Insert
  Gene/Insert name: 4AT1
  Species: Synthetic
  Insert size (bp): 220
  Cloning method: Unknown
  Sequencing primers: 5′ M13_pUC_fwd; 3′ M13_pUC_rev
Terms and licenses: Academic/Nonprofit Terms; Industry Terms: Not Available to Industry
How to cite: TAL-4AT1 was a gift from Veit Hornung (Addgene plasmid # 41499 ; http://n2t.net/addgene:41499 ; RRID:Addgene_41499)
